Addgene plasmid #116980: pFS_0368_pET30-RT-CRISPR_Woodsholea_maritima_ARRAY_1_RC
Purpose: Expresses WmRT-Cas1-Cas2 under pT7lac promoter, encodes WmCRISPR array 1 RC, compatible with SENECA acquisition readout
Depositing lab: Randall Platt. Depositing organization: ETH Zurich (Swiss Federal Institute of Technology). Publication: Transcriptional recording by CRISPR spacer acquisition from RNA. Schmidt F, Cherepkova MY, Platt RJ. Nature. 2018 Oct;562(7727):380-385. doi: 10.1038/s41586-018-0569-1. Epub 2018 Oct 3. PubMed 30283135.
Backbone
  Vector backbone: pET30b+
  Backbone manufacturer: Novagen
  Vector type: Bacterial Expression
Growth in bacteria
  Bacterial resistance: Kanamycin, 50 μg/mL
  Growth temperature: 37°C
  Growth strain: Stbl3
  Copy number: Low Copy
Gene/Insert
  Gene/Insert name: Woodsholea maritima RT-Cas1-Cas2
  Species: Synthetic
  Promoter: T7
  Cloning method: Restriction Enzyme; 5′ cloning site Unknown (unknown if destroyed); 3′ cloning site Unknown (unknown if destroyed)
  Sequencing primers: 5′ T7; 3′ T7-term
Terms and licenses: Academic/Nonprofit Terms; Industry Terms: Not Available to Industry
Depositor comments: Please see the annotated GenBank file and the additional image file for the location of specific features in the sequence of this plasmid.
How to cite: pFS_0368_pET30-RT-CRISPR_Woodsholea_maritima_ARRAY_1_RC was a gift from Randall Platt (Addgene plasmid # 116980 ; http://n2t.net/addgene:116980 ; RRID:Addgene_116980)
