[The description below was written by a language model from this plasmid's Addgene catalogue record and pLannotate feature annotations shown in this document.]
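Description:
pFS_0368_pET30-RT-CRISPR_Woodsholea_maritima_ARRAY_1_RC is a 7.3 kb bacterial expression plasmid built on the Novagen pET30b+ backbone. It is maintained in E. coli under kanamycin selection through an aph(3')-Ia cassette and replicates from a ColE1/pBR322-type origin. The accompanying rop gene and bom site are consistent with the low copy number listed in the record. Fragments of an M13/f1 origin, an AmpR promoter and a tetracycline resistance gene are also detected, and these appear to be backbone remnants rather than functional parts.

The payload is a synthetic operon encoding the Woodsholea maritima reverse transcriptase–Cas1 fusion and Cas2, the CRISPR adaptation proteins. It is driven by a T7 promoter followed immediately by a lac operator (T7lac), with a T7 gene 10 ribosome binding site upstream of the coding region. The plasmid-borne lacI and its promoter supply the repressor, so expression requires T7 RNA polymerase in the host and is induced with IPTG. A second partial RBS match further downstream probably marks the start of a later open reading frame in the operon, and a T7 terminator lies at the end of the cassette. The automated annotation does not label the RT-Cas1 or Cas2 coding sequences, nor the CRISPR array. According to the catalogue entry, the plasmid carries W. maritima CRISPR array 1, with "RC" presumably denoting reverse-complement orientation, but its position is not resolved in the feature table.

The construct is intended for studying spacer acquisition by an RT-Cas1–Cas2 system, including acquisition from RNA for transcriptional recording. Its array is designed to be compatible with the SENECA readout for detecting newly acquired spacers.
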