Features (pLannotate 1.2.2; 18 found; start..end, strand, type, name):
    204..317     +  rep_origin     M13 ori (fragment): M13 bacteriophage origin of replication; arrow indicates direction of (+) strand synthesis
    343..400     +  promoter       AmpR promoter (fragment): bla
    409..1224    -  CDS            KanR: aminoglycoside phosphotransferase; aph(3')-Ia; confers resistance to kanamycin in bacteria or G418 (Geneticin®) in eukaryotes
   1346..1934    +  rep_origin     ori: high-copy-number ColE1/pMB1/pBR322/pUC origin of replication
   2120..2259    -  misc_feature   bom: basis of mobility region from pBR322
   2361..2552    -  CDS            rop: Rop protein, which maintains plasmids at low copy number; rop
   2569..2949    +  CDS            YPB1_ECOLX: Protein predicted: Swiss-Prot protein existence level 4. From Escherichia coli.
   3021..3312    -  CDS            TcR (fragment): tetracycline efflux protein; tet; confers resistance to tetracycline
   3327..3348    -  protein_bind   CAP binding site: CAP binding activates transcription in the presence of cAMP. E. coli catabolite activator protein
   3361..4443    -  CDS            lacI: lac repressor; lacI; The lac repressor binds to the lac operator to inhibit transcription in E. coli. This inhibition can be relieved by adding lactose or isopropyl-β-D-thiogalactopyranoside (IPTG).
   4444..4521    -  promoter       lacI promoter: lacI
   4529..4808    -  CDS            TcR (fragment): tetracycline efflux protein; tet; confers resistance to tetracycline
   4834..4852    +  promoter       T7 promoter: promoter for bacteriophage T7 RNA polymerase
   4853..4877    +  protein_bind   lac operator: The lac repressor binds to the lac operator to inhibit transcription in E. coli. This inhibition can be relieved by adding lactose or isopropyl-β-D-thiogalactopyranoside (IPTG). lac repressor encoded by lacI
   4892..4914    +  RBS            RBS: efficient ribosome binding site from bacteriophage T7 gene 10 (Olins and Rangwala, 1989)
   6890..6907    +  RBS            RBS (fragment): efficient ribosome binding site from bacteriophage T7 gene 10 (Olins and Rangwala, 1989)
   7208..7257    +  CDS            SET1 (fragment): solubility-enhancement tag derived from T7 phage gene 10B
   7265..7312    +  terminator     T7 terminator: transcription terminator for bacteriophage T7 RNA polymerase
>Addgene plasmid #116980 | pFS_0368_pET30-RT-CRISPR_Woodsholea_maritima_ARRAY_1_RC | addgene full sequence | sequence record 227226 | Addgene NGS Result
CCAGGTGCACGCAGCGCAGCGCCTTTCGGGTTGGCCCCGCTTATGAACATCGGTGTGATGATCTTCAATG
TCAGGTTCAGTTGCTGCATCTTTTCCCCATCCCGGCGTGCACGTTAAATGTGCATTTTGCGGCTTTCAAG
GGAAAATTAACGCGAAGTTTTGATCAGCTCTGCTGAAAGATTCGAGCAGAGCGTCCCGCGGCCGCTATTC
TTTTGATTTATAAGGGATTTTGCCGATTTCGGCCTATTGGTTAAAAAATGAGCTGATTTAACAAAAATTT
AACGCGAATTTTAACAAAATATTAACGCTTACAATTTAGGTGGCACTTTTCGGGGAAATGTGCGCGGAAC
CCCTATTTGTTTATTTTTCTAAATACATTCAAATATGTATCCGCTCATGAATTAATTCTTAGAAAAACTC
ATCGAGCATCAAATGAAACTGCAATTTATTCATATCAGGATTATCAATACCATATTTTTGAAAAAGCCGT
TTCTGTAATGAAGGAGAAAACTCACCGAGGCAGTTCCATAGGATGGCAAGATCCTGGTATCGGTCTGCGA
TTCCGACTCGTCCAACATCAATACAACCTATTAATTTCCCCTCGTCAAAAATAAGGTTATCAAGTGAGAA
ATCACCATGAGTGACGACTGAATCCGGTGAGAATGGCAAAAGTTTATGCATTTCTTTCCAGACTTGTTCA
ACAGGCCAGCCATTACGCTCGTCATCAAAATCACTCGCATCAACCAAACCGTTATTCATTCGTGATTGCG
CCTGAGCGAGACGAAATACGCGATCGCTGTTAAAAGGACAATTACAAACAGGAATCGAATGCAACCGGCG
CAGGAACACTGCCAGCGCATCAACAATATTTTCACCTGAATCAGGATATTCTTCTAATACCTGGAATGCT
GTTTTCCCGGGGATCGCAGTGGTGAGTAACCATGCATCATCAGGAGTACGGATAAAATGCTTGATGGTCG
GAAGAGGCATAAATTCCGTCAGCCAGTTTAGTCTGACCATCTCATCTGTAACATCATTGGCAACGCTACC
TTTGCCATGTTTCAGAAACAACTCTGGCGCATCGGGCTTCCCATACAATCGATAGATTGTCGCACCTGAT
TGCCCGACATTATCGCGAGCCCATTTATACCCATATAAATCAGCATCCATGTTGGAATTTAATCGCGGCC
TAGAGCAAGACGTTTCCCGTTGAATATGGCTCATAACACCCCTTGTATTACTGTTTATGTAAGCAGACAG
TTTTATTGTTCATGACCAAAATCCCTTAACGTGAGTTTTCGTTCCACTGAGCGTCAGACCCCGTAGAAAA
GATCAAAGGATCTTCTTGAGATCCTTTTTTTCTGCGCGTAATCTGCTGCTTGCAAACAAAAAAACCACCG
CTACCAGCGGTGGTTTGTTTGCCGGATCAAGAGCTACCAACTCTTTTTCCGAAGGTAACTGGCTTCAGCA
GAGCGCAGATACCAAATACTGTCCTTCTAGTGTAGCCGTAGTTAGGCCACCACTTCAAGAACTCTGTAGC
ACCGCCTACATACCTCGCTCTGCTAATCCTGTTACCAGTGGCTGCTGCCAGTGGCGATAAGTCGTGTCTT
ACCGGGTTGGACTCAAGACGATAGTTACCGGATAAGGCGCAGCGGTCGGGCTGAACGGGGGGTTCGTGCA
CACAGCCCAGCTTGGAGCGAACGACCTACACCGAACTGAGATACCTACAGCGTGAGCTATGAGAAAGCGC
CACGCTTCCCGAAGGGAGAAAGGCGGACAGGTATCCGGTAAGCGGCAGGGTCGGAACAGGAGAGCGCACG
AGGGAGCTTCCAGGGGGAAACGCCTGGTATCTTTATAGTCCTGTCGGGTTTCGCCACCTCTGACTTGAGC
GTCGATTTTTGTGATGCTCGTCAGGGGGGCGGAGCCTATGGAAAAACGCCAGCAACGCGGCCTTTTTACG
GTTCCTGGTCTTTTGCTGGCCTTTTGCTCACATGTTCTTTCCTGCGTTATCCCCTGATTCTGTGGATAAC
CGTATTACCGCCTTTGAGTGAGCTGATACCGCTCGCCGCAGCCGAACGACCGAGCGCAGCGAGTCAGTGA
GCGAGGAAGCGGAAGAGCGCCTGATGCGGTATTTTCTCCTTACGCATCTGTGCGGTATTTCACACCGCAA
TGGTGCACTCTCAGTACAATCTGCTCTGATGCCGCATAGTTAAGCCAGTATACACTCCGCTATCGCTACG
TGACTGGGTCATGGCTGCGCCCCGACACCCGCCAACACCCGCTGACGCGCCCTGACGGGCTTGTCTGCTC
CCGGCATCCGCTTACAGACAAGCTGTGACCGTCTCCGGGAGCTGCATGTGTCAGAGGTTTTCACCGTCAT
CACCGAAACGCGCGAGGCAGCTGCGGTAAAGCTCATCAGCGTGGTCGTGAAGCGATTCACAGATGTCTGC
CTGTTCATCCGCGTCCAGCTCGTTGAGTTTCTCCAGAAGCGTTAATGTCTGGCTTCTGATAAAGCGGGCC
ATGTTAAGGGCGGTTTTTTCCTGTTTGGTCACTGATGCCTCCGTGTAAGGGGGATTTCTGTTCATGGGGG
TAATGATACCGATGAAACGAGAGAGGATGCTCACGATACGGGTTACTGATGATGAACATGCCCGGTTACT
GGAACGTTGTGAGGGTAAACAACTGGCGGTATGGATGCGGCGGGACCAGAGAAAAATCACTCAGGGTCAA
TGCCAGCGCTTCGTTAATACAGATGTAGGTGTTCCACAGGGTAGCCAGCAGCATCCTGCGATGCAGATCC
GGAACATAATGGTGCAGGGCGCTGACTTCCGCGTTTCCAGACTTTACGAAACACGGAAACCGAAGATCAT
TCATGTTGTTGCTCAGGTCGCAGACGTTTTGCAGCAGCAGTCGCTTCACGTTCGCTCGCGTATCGGTGAT
TCATTCTGCTAACCAGTAAGGCAACCCCGCCAGCCTAGCCGGGTCCTCAACGACAGGAGCACGATCATGC
GCACCCGTGGGGCCGCCATGCCGGCGATAATGGCCTGCTTCTCGCCGAAACGTTTGGTGGCGGGACCAGT
GACGAAGGCTTGAGCGAGGGCGTGCAAGATTCCGAATACCGCAAGCGACAGGCCGATCATCGTCGCGCTC
CAGCGAAAGCGGTCCTCGCCGAAAATGACCCAGAGCGCTGCCGGCACCTGTCCTACGAGTTGCATGATAA
AGAAGATAGTCATAAGTGCGGCGACGATAGTCATGCCCCGCGCCCACCGGAAGGAGCTGACTGGGTTGAA
GGCTCTCAAGGGCATCGGTCGAGATCCCGGTGCCTAATGAGTGAGCTAACTTACATTAATTGCGTTGCGC
TCACTGCCCGCTTTCCAGTCGGGAAACCTGTCGTGCCAGCTGCATTAATGAATCGGCCAACGCGCGGGGA
GAGGCGGTTTGCGTATTGGGCGCCAGGGTGGTTTTTCTTTTCACCAGTGAGACGGGCAACAGCTGATTGC
CCTTCACCGCCTGGCCCTGAGAGAGTTGCAGCAAGCGGTCCACGCTGGTTTGCCCCAGCAGGCGAAAATC
CTGTTTGATGGTGGTTAACGGCGGGATATAACATGAGCTATCTTCGGTATCGTCGTATCCCACTACCGAG
ATGTCCGCACCAACGCGCAGCCCGGACTCGGTAATGGCGCGCATTGCGCCCAGCGCCATCTGATCGTTGG
CAACCAGCATCGCAGTGGGAACGATGCCCTCATTCAGCATTTGCATGGTTTGTTGAAAACCGGACATGGC
ACTCCAGTCGCCTTCCCGTTCCGCTATCGGCTGAATTTGATTGCGAGTGAGATATTTATGCCAGCCAGCC
AGACGCAGACGCGCCGAGACAGAACTTAATGGGCCCGCTAACAGCGCGATTTGCTGGTGACCCAATGCGA
CCAGATGCTCCACGCCCAGTCGCGTACCATCTTCATGGGAGAAAATAATACTGTTGATGGGTGTCTGGTC
AGAGACATCAAGAAATAACGCCGGAACATTAGTGCAGGCAGCTTCCACAGCAATGGCATCCTGGTCATCC
AGCGGATAGTTAATGATCAGCCCACTGACGCGTTGCGCGAGAAGATTGTGCACCGCCGCTTTACAGGCTT
CGACGCCGCTTCGTTCTACCATCGACACCACCACGCTGGCACCCAGTTGATCGGCGCGAGATTTAATCGC
CGCGACAATTTGCGACGGCGCGTGCAGGGCCAGACTGGAGGTGGCAACGCCAATCAGCAACGACTGTTTG
CCCGCCAGTTGTTGTGCCACGCGGTTGGGAATGTAATTCAGCTCCGCCATCGCCGCTTCCACTTTTTCCC
GCGTTTTCGCAGAAACGTGGCTGGCCTGGTTCACCACGCGGGAAACGGTCTGATAAGAGACACCGGCATA
CTCTGCGACATCGTATAACGTTACTGGTTTCACATTCACCACCCTGAATTGACTCTCTTCCGGGCGCTAT
CATGCCATACCGCGAAAGGTTTTGCGCCATTCGATGGTGTCCGGGATCTCGACGCTCTCCCTTATGCGAC
TCCTGCATTAGGAAGCAGCCCAGTAGTAGGTTGAGGCCGTTGAGCACCGCCGCCGCAAGGAATGGTGCAT
GCAAGGAGATGGCGCCCAACAGTCCCCCGGCCACGGGGCCTGCCACCATACCCACGCCGAAACAAGCGCT
CATGAGCCCGAAGTGGCGAGCCCGATCTTCCCCATCGGTGATGTCGGCGATATAGGCGCCAGCAACCGCA
CCTGTGGCGCCGGTGATGCCGGCCACGATGCGTCCGGCGTAGAGGATCGAGATCGATCTCGATCCCGCGA
AATTAATACGACTCACTATAGGGGAATTGTGAGCGGATAACAATTCCCCTCTAGAAATAATTTTGTTTAA
CTTTAAGAAGGAGATATACATATGATGAGATTAGAGGCATGTTTAACTGTTAAGTCCCTTATGACAGCTT
GGAAGAAAGTATACGCAAACCAAGGTGGTCCAGGTGGAGATGGACAGACTCTAGCACAGTTTCAGAGAAC
TGTTCTCTTACACCTTCACAGATTGGGTGACGATGTTCGAGCAGGACTATACATGCCTGGACCTCACAGG
GTTGTTTCGATCCCAAAACGAGCCGGTGGATGGAGATCACTTTCTATTCCGTGTGTTCGAGATCGAGTTT
TGCAGACTGCTGTTGCTCAAAGGTTACAGCCGATACTCGAACCTGAATTTGAGCCAGAAAGCTACGGATA
CCGTCCAGGTAGATCTGTTGCTCAAGCTATTGCTAGGGTGGCTACTCTTAGAAGGCAAGGCTTCAGATGG
ACTGTTGACGCTGACATAGAACGTTTCTTCGATTGCGTCCCGCACGGACCACTATTGGAAAGACTTAGGC
CCTTTCTTGGCGACCCAGGTTTAGTAGGTCTAGTCGAAATGTGGTTGGCTGGAGCTGGGCCCCACGGCAG
AGGATTGCCTCAGGGTAGTCCAATTAGTCCACTCCTTGCTAACTTGTACTTGGACGACGTAGACGAAGGT
CTAAAGTCAACACACACTAGATTGGTTAGATTTGCTGACGACTTTGTTATCTTGACTCGTAACGAGGACG
AAGCTCTACAAGCCCTAGAACGAGCTAGGGGTTTGCTAGACAAACTGGGTCTTTCATTGAATTTGGAGAA
AACTAGGATTGTACCATTCGAGGGTGGTCTTGATTTCTTGGGTAGAAAGTTCGTAAGGGCTCTTGTTGTG
GACGACGTTTACGAGGACGAGGGTGAAGCCCTAGCTGCTGGCGAGCCAGCTCGTACCCATGCCAGAGCTA
TGCCTGGTGAAGATGCTTTAGACTTGGCTTCCCTTGAGGCAGGCGCTGATACCAGTAGAGCACCTAGACT
AAGAGTTTTGTATCTGTTAGAGAAGGGACACGTCTTAGGTACTCACAATAGTTCATTTACTGTCAGAAAC
GCTCAAGGTGACCCAGTGAGTACCCTTCCGACAACGAGAGTAGATAGAATCGAAGTAGGTTCTCAAGCTA
GAATTGCTGACGAAGCTATCAGGTTGGCCCTTGACGAGGATGTCGAGATGAGGTGGATTAACGGTCGAGG
TCAGACTGAGGGATACTTGTCACGTCCCGAGAGAGGACACGGTGCTTTACATTTGGCTCAACTTAGACTG
TACGATAATGCAGAAGCTAGGCTTGCAGCTGCTAGAATCTTAGTCGAAGGTAGATTGCGTAACCAAAGAG
CTTTACTGAGAAGGCTCAATAGAAGAAGAAAACGACCCTTTATCGCTGAAAGGGCTAAACAAATCGGTGG
TGTTTTAAAGTATCTCCCTGAGGCCCAGACTATCGAAGCTCTGATGGGTAGGGAAGGCCAAGCTGGTGCC
TTGTATTGGCCAGCTTTGGGTGCTTGTTTGGAACACGGATGGACTTTTACCCAAAGGGTAAGGCGACCGC
CCCCAGACCCTGTAAACTTGGTACTGTCGTACTTGGCTTCTTTGCTGTGCAGGGACATAGCTTCCTTGGC
CGCCAGACAAGGGCTCCACGTAGGTATTGGCGCTCTACATGCAGTTCAGGATGAACCGAGGGATACTTTA
GCATTCGACCTCGCTGAGGAGTTCAGAGCACCGCTCGTTGAAGGACTTTGCATTTGGATGTTAAACACAC
GTACATTGGGTCACCAGATGTTCCATACTAGAGAGGACGGACAAGTTTACGCACACGGAGAAGGAATTAA
AACAATACTGAGATCCTGGGAAAACTGGTTGGATAGACCAGTAAGATCTCCTAGATCTGGCCAGGATGTC
TTGTGGAGAGGGCTTATTGAAGAACAGATCTTGTGTTGGAGAGATCACGTGAGTGGAAAATCCGTGTACC
AACCGTACAGAATGGAGTACTAACGTACGTTAACTTTAAGAAGGAGAACTTAAGATGGCAGATCCATTGT
TTGTTTTCGCATACGACATCTCACAGGACCGTGTGAGAAGGAGAGTCGCAGGACTACTTGAAGCAGAAGC
CGTAAGAGTACAAGGTAGCGTCTTTGAAGCTAGATTGTCCAAAAGTAGAGCTAAGGCTCTGGGACAAAGA
ATTGCTATAGAATTAGAAAGGGGAGACACCTTGAGAGTCTACTGCTTGTCTCAGAGGGACCTCAAGAGTT
CTTTCCAGTGGGGTGGCGCTCCAATGGCTGAGGCACAAGACTTTTATATTCTGTAACTCGAGATCCGGCT
GCTAACAAAGCCCGAAAGGAAGCTGAGTTGGCTGCTGCCACCGCTGAGCAATAACTAGCATAACCCCTTG
GGGCCTCTAAACGGGTCTTGAGGGGTTTTTTGCTGAAAGGAGGAACTATATCCGGATA
